Addgene plasmid #160056: pAG505-H2B-frFAST
Purpose: Expresses H2B-frFAST in mammalian cells
Depositing lab: Arnaud Gautier. Depositing organization: Sorbonne Université. Publication: A Far-Red Emitting Fluorescent Chemogenetic Reporter for In Vivo Molecular Imaging. Li C, Tebo AG, Thauvin M, Plamont MA, Volovitch M, Morin X, Vriz S, Gautier A. Angew Chem Int Ed Engl. 2020 Jun 22. doi: 10.1002/anie.202006576. PubMed 32568417.
Backbone
  Vector backbone: pIRES
  Vector type: Mammalian Expression
  Selectable markers: Neomycin (select with G418)
Growth in bacteria
  Bacterial resistance: Kanamycin, 50 μg/mL
  Growth temperature: 37°C
  Growth strain: DH5alpha
  Copy number: High Copy
Gene/Insert
  Gene/Insert name: H2B-frFAST
  Species: Synthetic
Terms and licenses: Academic/Nonprofit Terms; Industry Terms: Not Available to Industry
How to cite: pAG505-H2B-frFAST was a gift from Arnaud Gautier (Addgene plasmid # 160056 ; http://n2t.net/addgene:160056 ; RRID:Addgene_160056)
