[The description below was written by a language model from this plasmid's Addgene catalogue record and pLannotate feature annotations shown in this document.]
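Description:
pAG505-H2B-frFAST is a 4.8 kb mammalian expression plasmid, listed as built on a pIRES backbone, that drives expression of histone H2B fused to the frFAST protein tag. In bacteria it is maintained at high copy through a ColE1/pUC-type origin and selected with kanamycin. The same NeoR/KanR (aminoglycoside phosphotransferase) gene sits behind tandem bacterial (bla) and SV40 early promoters and is terminated by an HSV TK polyadenylation signal, so it also allows G418 selection of transfected mammalian cells. An f1 origin is present as well. No IRES element was annotated in the sequenced record despite the backbone name, and the short ble, bGH poly(A) and large T antigen hits appear to be fragmentary backbone remnants.

The expression cassette uses the human CMV immediate early enhancer and promoter, followed by an H2B coding sequence that the annotation matches to a chicken H2B, although the catalogue lists the insert as synthetic. This is joined in the same orientation to a FAST-family domain, a partial Myc epitope tag and an SV40 polyadenylation signal. The annotation software labels the tag as Y-FAST, the photoactive yellow protein derivative from which this family originates. According to the catalogue entry, the insert is the frFAST variant, described in the associated publication as a far-red emitting chemogenetic reporter. Such tags are not fluorescent themselves but light up on binding a cell-permeant fluorogen added to the sample. Fusion to H2B incorporates the tag into chromatin, so the construct serves as a nuclear marker for testing or using far-red FAST labelling in mammalian cell imaging.
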