Features (pLannotate 1.2.2; 17 found; start..end, strand, type, name):
      1..304     +  enhancer       CMV enhancer: human cytomegalovirus immediate early enhancer
    305..508     +  promoter       CMV promoter: human cytomegalovirus (CMV) immediate early promoter
    531..554     +  misc_feature   MCS (fragment): multiple cloning site
    567..944     +  CDS            H2B-VIII: H2B8_CHICK - Experimental evidence at protein level: Swiss-Prot protein existence level 1. Core component of nucleosome. Nucleosomes wrap and compact DNA into chromatin, limiting DNA accessibility to the cellular machineries which require DNA as a template. Histones thereby play a central role in transcription regulation, DNA repair, DNA replication and chromosomal stability. DNA accessibility is regulated via a complex set of post-translational modifications of histones, also called histone code, and nucleosome remodeling. From Gallus gallus (Chicken).
    975..1349    +  CDS            Y-FAST: small protein tag, derived from photoactive yellow protein, that allows in vivo fluorescent labeling by addition of a cell-permeant fluorogen (Plamont et al., 2016)
   1359..1385    +  CDS            Myc (fragment): Myc (human c-Myc proto-oncogene) epitope tag
   1407..1490    +  CDS            large T antigen (fragment): large T antigen from SV40 (simian virus 40)
   1513..1634    +  polyA_signal   SV40 poly(A) signal: SV40 polyadenylation signal
   1668..2096    -  rep_origin     f1 ori (sequence partly withheld): f1 bacteriophage origin of replication; arrow indicates direction of (+) strand synthesis
   2123..2227    +  promoter       AmpR promoter: bla
   2229..2586    +  promoter       SV40 promoter: SV40 enhancer and early promoter
   2621..3415    +  CDS            NeoR/KanR: aminoglycoside phosphotransferase from Tn5; aph(3')-II (or nptII); confers resistance to neomycin, kanamycin, and G418 (Geneticin®)
   3436..3588    +  CDS            ble (fragment): BLE_KLEPN - Experimental evidence at protein level: Swiss-Prot protein existence level 1. Binding protein with a strong affinity to the bleomycin family of antibiotics. Binds to CL990; an antimitotic-antibiotic compound. From Klebsiella pneumoniae.
   3647..3694    +  polyA_signal   HSV TK poly(A) signal: herpes simplex virus thymidine kinase polyadenylation signal (Cole and Stacy, 1985)
   3785..3801    -  polyA_signal   bGH poly(A) signal (fragment): bovine growth hormone polyadenylation signal
   4023..4611    +  rep_origin     ori: high-copy-number ColE1/pMB1/pBR322/pUC origin of replication
   4726..4785    +  enhancer       CMV enhancer (fragment): human cytomegalovirus immediate early enhancer
>Addgene plasmid #160056 | pAG505-H2B-frFAST | addgene full sequence | sequence record 315220 | Addgene NGS Result
CGTTACATAACTTACGGTAAATGGCCCGCCTGGCTGACCGCCCAACGACCCCCGCCCATTGACGTCAATA
ATGACGTATGTTCCCATAGTAACGCCAATAGGGACTTTCCATTGACGTCAATGGGTGGAGTATTTACGGT
AAACTGCCCACTTGGCAGTACATCAAGTGTATCATATGCCAAGTACGCCCCCTATTGACGTCAATGACGG
TAAATGGCCCGCCTGGCATTATGCCCAGTACATGACCTTATGGGACTTTCCTACTTGGCAGTACATCTAC
GTATTAGTCATCGCTATTACCATGGTGATGCGGTTTTGGCAGTACATCAATGGGCGTGGATAGCGGTTTG
ACTCACGGGGATTTCCAAGTCTCCACCCCATTGACGTCAATGGGAGTTTGTTTTGGCACCAAAATCAACG
GGACTTTCCAAAATGTCGTAACAACTCCGCCCCATTGACGCAAATGGGCGGTAGGCGTGTACGGTGGGAG
GTCTATATAAGCAGAGCTGGTTTAGTGAACCGTCAGATCCGCTAGCGCTACCGGACTCAGATCTGAATTC
GCCACCATGCCCGAACCTGCGAAGTCAGCGCCCGCTCCCAAAAAAGGCTCTAAAAAAGCTGTCGCCAAGA
CCCAGAAGAAGGGGGATAAGAAAAGGCGTAAGACCAGGAAAGAGAGTTACGCCATTTACGTGTACAAAGT
ACTAAAACAAGTCCACCCGGACACTGGCATCTCCTCAAAGGCGATGGGCATTATGAACTCATTTGTAAAC
GACATCTTCGAGCGCATCGCCGGAGAAGCGTCGCGCCTGGCGCATTACAACAAGCGCTCCACTATCACAT
CCCGGGAGATCCAGACGGCCGTGCGCCTGCTCCTGCCCGGAGAACTGGCCAAACACGCTGTGTCTGAGGG
CACAAAGGCCGTGACCAAGTACACCAGCTCCAAGGGCGGAGGCTCCGGAGGCGGATCTGCCACCATGGAG
CATGTTGCCTTTGGCAGTGAGGACATCGAGAACACTTTGGCCAAAATGGACGACGGACAACTGGATGGGT
TGGCCTTTGGCGCAATTCAGCTCGATGGTGACGGGAATATCCTGCAGTACAATGCTGCTGAAGGAGACAT
CACAGGCAGAGATCCCAAACAGGTGATTGGGAAGAACTTATTCAAGGATGTTGCACCTGGAACGGTTTCC
TCCGGGTTTTACGGCAAATTCAAGGAAGGCGTAGCGTCAGGGAATCTGAACACCATGTTCGAATGGATGA
TACCGACAAGCAGGGGACCAACTAAGGTCAAGATACACATGAAGAAAGCCCTTTCCGGTGACAGCTATTG
GGTCTTTGTGAAACGGGTGGGATCCGAACAAAAGCTTATTTCTGAAGAGGACTTGTAATAGGCGGCCGCG
ACTCTAGATCATAATCAGCCATACCACATTTGTAGAGGTTTTACTTGCTTTAAAAAACCTCCCACACCTC
CCCCTGAACCTGAAACATAAAATGAATGCAATTGTTGTTGTTAACTTGTTTATTGCAGCTTATAATGGTT
ACAAATAAAGCAATAGCATCACAAATTTCACAAATAAAGCATTTTTTTCACTGCATTCTAGTTGTGGTTT
GTCCAAACTCATCAATGTATCTTAAGGCGTAAATTGTAAGCGTTAATATTTTGTTAAAATTCGCGTTAAA
TTTTTGTTAAATCAGCTCATTTTTTAACCAATAGGCCGAAATCGGCAAAATCCCTTATAAATCAAAAGAA
TAGACCGAGATAGGGT
[37 nt withheld, positions 1767-1803]
AAAGAACGTGGACTCCAACGTCAAAGG
[49 nt withheld, positions 1831-1879]
T
[91 nt withheld, positions 1881-1971]
G
[124 nt withheld, positions 1973-2096]
CAGGTGGCACTTTTCGGGGAAATGTGCGCGGAACCCCTATTTGTTTATTTTTCTAAATACATTCAAATAT
GTATCCGCTCATGAGACAATAACCCTGATAAATGCTTCAATAATATTGAAAAAGGAAGAGTCCTGAGGCG
GAAAGAACCAGCTGTGGAATGTGTGTCAGTTAGGGTGTGGAAAGTCCCCAGGCTCCCCAGCAGGCAGAAG
TATGCAAAGCATGCATCTCAATTAGTCAGCAACCAGGTGTGGAAAGTCCCCAGGCTCCCCAGCAGGCAGA
AGTATGCAAAGCATGCATCTCAATTAGTCAGCAACCATAGTCCCGCCCCTAACTCCGCCCATCCCGCCCC
TAACTCCGCCCAGTTCCGCCCATTCTCCGCCCCATGGCTGACTAATTTTTTTTATTTATGCAGAGGCCGA
GGCCGCCTCGGCCTCTGAGCTATTCCAGAAGTAGTGAGGAGGCTTTTTTGGAGGCCTAGGCTTTTGCAAA
GATCGATCAAGAGACAGGATGAGGATCGTTTCGCATGATTGAACAAGATGGATTGCACGCAGGTTCTCCG
GCCGCTTGGGTGGAGAGGCTATTCGGCTATGACTGGGCACAACAGACAATCGGCTGCTCTGATGCCGCCG
TGTTCCGGCTGTCAGCGCAGGGGCGCCCGGTTCTTTTTGTCAAGACCGACCTGTCCGGTGCCCTGAATGA
ACTGCAAGACGAGGCAGCGCGGCTATCGTGGCTGGCCACGACGGGCGTTCCTTGCGCAGCTGTGCTCGAC
GTTGTCACTGAAGCGGGAAGGGACTGGCTGCTATTGGGCGAAGTGCCGGGGCAGGATCTCCTGTCATCTC
ACCTTGCTCCTGCCGAGAAAGTATCCATCATGGCTGATGCAATGCGGCGGCTGCATACGCTTGATCCGGC
TACCTGCCCATTCGACCACCAAGCGAAACATCGCATCGAGCGAGCACGTACTCGGATGGAAGCCGGTCTT
GTCGATCAGGATGATCTGGACGAAGAGCATCAGGGGCTCGCGCCAGCCGAACTGTTCGCCAGGCTCAAGG
CGAGCATGCCCGACGGCGAGGATCTCGTCGTGACCCATGGCGATGCCTGCTTGCCGAATATCATGGTGGA
AAATGGCCGCTTTTCTGGATTCATCGACTGTGGCCGGCTGGGTGTGGCGGACCGCTATCAGGACATAGCG
TTGGCTACCCGTGATATTGCTGAAGAGCTTGGCGGCGAATGGGCTGACCGCTTCCTCGTGCTTTACGGTA
TCGCCGCTCCCGATTCGCAGCGCATCGCCTTCTATCGCCTTCTTGACGAGTTCTTCTGAGCGGGACTCTG
GGGTTCGAAATGACCGACCAAGCGACGCCCAACCTGCCATCACGAGATTTCGATTCCACCGCCGCCTTCT
ATGAAAGGTTGGGCTTCGGAATCGTTTTCCGGGACGCCGGCTGGATGATCCTCCAGCGCGGGGATCTCAT
GCTGGAGTTCTTCGCCCACCCTAGGGGGAGGCTAACTGAAACACGGAAGGAGACAATACCGGAAGGAACC
CGCGCTATGACGGCAATAAAAAGACAGAATAAAACGCACGGTGTTGGGTCGTTTGTTCATAAACGCGGGG
TTCGGTCCCAGGGCTGGCACTCTGTCGATACCCCACCGAGACCCCATTGGGGCCAATACGCCCGCGTTTC
TTCCTTTTCCCCACCCCACCCCCCAAGTTCGGGTGAAGGCCCAGGGCTCGCAGCCAACGTCGGGGCGGCA
GGCCCTGCCATAGCCTCAGGTTACTCATATATACTTTAGATTGATTTAAAACTTCATTTTTAATTTAAAA
GGATCTAGGTGAAGATCCTTTTTGATAATCTCATGACCAAAATCCCTTAACGTGAGTTTTCGTTCCACTG
AGCGTCAGACCCCGTAGAAAAGATCAAAGGATCTTCTTGAGATCCTTTTTTTCTGCGCGTAATCTGCTGC
TTGCAAACAAAAAAACCACCGCTACCAGCGGTGGTTTGTTTGCCGGATCAAGAGCTACCAACTCTTTTTC
CGAAGGTAACTGGCTTCAGCAGAGCGCAGATACCAAATACTGTTCTTCTAGTGTAGCCGTAGTTAGGCCA
CCACTTCAAGAACTCTGTAGCACCGCCTACATACCTCGCTCTGCTAATCCTGTTACCAGTGGCTGCTGCC
AGTGGCGATAAGTCGTGTCTTACCGGGTTGGACTCAAGACGATAGTTACCGGATAAGGCGCAGCGGTCGG
GCTGAACGGGGGGTTCGTGCACACAGCCCAGCTTGGAGCGAACGACCTACACCGAACTGAGATACCTACA
GCGTGAGCTATGAGAAAGCGCCACGCTTCCCGAAGGGAGAAAGGCGGACAGGTATCCGGTAAGCGGCAGG
GTCGGAACAGGAGAGCGCACGAGGGAGCTTCCAGGGGGAAACGCCTGGTATCTTTATAGTCCTGTCGGGT
TTCGCCACCTCTGACTTGAGCGTCGATTTTTGTGATGCTCGTCAGGGGGGCGGAGCCTATGGAAAAACGC
CAGCAACGCGGCCTTTTTACGGTTCCTGGCCTTTTGCTGGCCTTTTGCTCACATGTTCTTTCCTGCGTTA
TCCCCTGATTCTGTGGATAACCGTATTACCGCCATGCATTAGTTATTAATAGTAATCAATTACGGGGTCA
TTAGTTCATAGCCCATATATGGAGTTCCG
