>Addgene plasmid #160056 | pAG505-H2B-frFAST | depositor partial sequence | sequence record 310031 | H2B-frFAST
ATGCCCGAACCTGCGAAGTCAGCGCCCGCTCCCAAAAAAGGCTCTAAAAAAGCTGTCGCCAAGACCCAGA
AGAAGGGGGATAAGAAAAGGCGTAAGACCAGGAAAGAGAGTTACGCCATTTACGTGTACAAAGTACTAAA
ACAAGTCCACCCGGACACTGGCATCTCCTCAAAGGCGATGGGCATTATGAACTCATTTGTAAACGACATC
TTCGAGCGCATCGCCGGAGAAGCGTCGCGCCTGGCGCATTACAACAAGCGCTCCACTATCACATCCCGGG
AGATCCAGACGGCCGTGCGCCTGCTCCTGCCCGGAGAACTGGCCAAACACGCTGTGTCTGAGGGCACAAA
GGCCGTGACCAAGTACACCAGCTCCAAGGGCGGAGGCTCCGGAGGCGGATCTGCCACCATGGAGCATGTT
GCCTTTGGCAGTGAGGACATCGAGAACACTTTGGCCAAAATGGACGACGGACAACTGGATGGGTTGGCCT
TTGGCGCAATTCAGCTCGATGGTGACGGGAATATCCTGCAGTACAATGCTGCTGAAGGAGACATCACAGG
CAGAGATCCCAAACAGGTGATTGGGAAGAACTTATTCAAGGATGTTGCACCTGGAACGGTTTCCTCCGGG
TTTTACGGCAAATTCAAGGAAGGCGTAGCGTCAGGGAATCTGAACACCATGTTCGAATGGATGATACCGA
CAAGCAGGGGACCAACTAAGGTCAAGATACACATGAAGAAAGCCCTTTCCGGTGACAGCTATTGGGTCTT
TGTGAAACGGGTG
